Addgene plasmid #105438: tol2-lyzC-miR-100-1-dendra2
Purpose: overexpression of microRNA and Dendra2 in Zebrafish
Depositing lab: Qing Deng. Depositing organization: Purdue University. Publication: Phenotypical microRNA screen reveals a noncanonical role of CDK2 in regulating neutrophil migration. Hsu AY, Wang D, Liu S, Lu J, Syahirah R, Bennin DA, Huttenlocher A, Umulis DM, Wan J, Deng Q. Proc Natl Acad Sci U S A. 2019 Aug 26. pii: 1905221116. doi: 10.1073/pnas.1905221116. PubMed 31451657.
Backbone
  Vector backbone: Tol2
  Vector type: Zebrafish
Growth in bacteria
  Bacterial resistance: Ampicillin, 100 μg/mL
  Growth temperature: 37°C
  Growth strain: NEB Stable
  Copy number: High Copy
Gene/Insert
  Gene/Insert name: miR-100-1 Dendra2
  Species: D. rerio (zebrafish)
  Entrez Gene: mir100-1 (a.k.a. mirn100-1)
  Tag / fusion protein: N/A
  Cloning method: Ligation Independent Cloning
  Sequencing primers: 5′ Unknown
Terms and licenses: Academic/Nonprofit Terms; Industry Terms: Not Available to Industry
How to cite: tol2-lyzC-miR-100-1-dendra2 was a gift from Qing Deng (Addgene plasmid # 105438 ; http://n2t.net/addgene:105438 ; RRID:Addgene_105438)
