[The description below was written by a language model from this plasmid's Addgene catalogue record and pLannotate feature annotations shown in this document.]
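Description:
tol2-lyzC-miR-100-1-dendra2 is a Tol2 transposon-based transgenesis plasmid for zebrafish, built to overexpress the zebrafish microRNA miR-100-1 together with the fluorescent protein Dendra2. In bacteria it is maintained as a high-copy plasmid through a ColE1/pUC-type origin and selected with ampicillin via the β-lactamase gene. Remnants of a pBluescript-style backbone are also annotated, including a partial f1/M13 origin, lac promoter and operator elements, a T3 promoter and a multiple cloning site fragment.

The name indicates that the payload is driven by the lyzC (lysozyme C) promoter, which is commonly used for neutrophil-restricted expression in zebrafish. The automated feature table does not annotate this promoter or the Tol2 arms. A large unannotated stretch lies upstream of the cassette, and the medaka tyrosinase fragment at its start probably reflects Tol2-associated flanking sequence, since Tol2 was originally found in that locus. Within the annotated cassette, a short zebrafish β-actin fragment precedes a hairpin assigned to the mir-10 precursor family, to which miR-100 belongs. This suggests, though the record does not state it, that the microRNA sits in an actin-derived intron or leader upstream of the reporter. The Dendra2 coding sequence follows, and the cassette ends with an SV40 large T fragment and the SV40 polyadenylation signal.

This arrangement lets a single transcript supply both the microRNA and a green-to-red photoconvertible marker, so cells overexpressing miR-100 can be identified and tracked. With Tol2 transposase supplied, the cassette can integrate into the zebrafish genome. The associated study used such constructs in a phenotypic microRNA screen for regulators of neutrophil migration.
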