Features (pLannotate 1.2.2; 17 found; start..end, strand, type, name):
    360..378     -  misc_feature   MCS (fragment): pBluescript multiple cloning site
    393..1082    +  CDS            Dendra2: Dendra2 is a photoconvertible green fluorescent protein published in 2006, derived from Dendronephthya sp.. It has high acid sensitivity.
   1090..1173    +  CDS            large T antigen (fragment): large T antigen from SV40 (simian virus 40)
   1196..1317    +  polyA_signal   SV40 poly(A) signal: SV40 polyadenylation signal
   1324..1409    -  rep_origin     M13 ori (fragment): M13 bacteriophage origin of replication; arrow indicates direction of (+) strand synthesis
   1695..1713    -  promoter       T3 promoter: promoter for bacteriophage T3 RNA polymerase
   1758..1774    -  protein_bind   lac operator: The lac repressor binds to the lac operator to inhibit transcription in E. coli. This inhibition can be relieved by adding lactose or isopropyl-β-D-thiogalactopyranoside (IPTG). lac repressor encoded by lacI
   1782..1812    -  promoter       lac promoter: promoter for the E. coli lac operon
   1827..1848    -  protein_bind   CAP binding site: CAP binding activates transcription in the presence of cAMP. E. coli catabolite activator protein
   1861..1953    -  CDS            lacI (fragment): lac repressor; lacI; The lac repressor binds to the lac operator to inhibit transcription in E. coli. This inhibition can be relieved by adding lactose or isopropyl-β-D-thiogalactopyranoside (IPTG).
   2136..2724    -  rep_origin     ori: high-copy-number ColE1/pMB1/pBR322/pUC origin of replication
   2895..3755    -  CDS            AmpR: β-lactamase; bla; confers resistance to ampicillin, carbenicillin, and related antibiotics
   3756..3860    -  promoter       AmpR promoter: bla
   3886..4216    -  rep_origin     f1 ori (fragment) (sequence partly withheld): f1 bacteriophage origin of replication; arrow indicates direction of (+) strand synthesis
   4214..4441    +  CDS            tyr (fragment) (sequence partly withheld): TYRO_ORYLA - Also known as tyro. Experimental evidence at transcript level: Swiss-Prot protein existence level 2. This is a copper-containing oxidase that functions in the formation of pigments such as melanins and other polyphenolic compounds. From Oryzias latipes (Japanese rice fish) (Japanese killifish).
   7024..7146    +  CDS            actba (fragment): ACTB1_DANRE - Also known as bact, bactin1, bactzf. Experimental evidence at protein level: Swiss-Prot protein existence level 1. Actin is a highly conserved protein that polymerizes to produce filaments that form cross-linked networks in the cytoplasm of cells. Actin exists in both monomeric (G-actin) and polymeric (F-actin) forms, both forms playing key functions, such as cell motility and contraction. In addition to their role in the cytoplasmic cytoskeleton, G- and F-actin also localize in the nucleus, and regulate gene transcription and motility and repair of damaged DNA. From Danio rerio
   7841..7910    +  ncRNA          mir-10 (fragment): Accession: RF00104 - mir-10 microRNA precursor family
>Addgene plasmid #105438 | tol2-lyzC-miR-100-1-dendra2 | addgene full sequence | sequence record 205353 | Addgene NGS Result
AGCCAACTGCTGTTACTCTCGCCCAGAAATCTGCGCCAACATGGACACACCCAGTGGAGCAAGCCATCTG
ATTTTCATGGTCAGATTGTAAAGAAGCAATTACTCTTGGACAGTTTAAGCAGAAAAGCCACCAAGTCAAG
TCACTGGTCATATGATGAACTCGAAGATCTAATAAAAGTTAATTTAAGCGTTCATTACAATAAATTCAAG
TGAATCTGTTTTAAGCTAGCCTTTAACGTTTTTAAATTCCTTCAAACAAATTAGTTCCTCTTTGCAGTTC
CTCATTTCTCGGTGAGCTGGTGCTTTAATCCCTTTACTTTTTCTTCCTCTAGGGAGTGATGGTTGGCATG
GGACGAATTAATTCCTGCAGCCCGGGGGTACCGGTCGCCACCATGAACACCCCGGGAATTAACCTGATCA
AGGAGGACATGCGCGTGAAGGTGCACATGGAGGGCAACGTGAACGGCCACGCCTTCGTGATCGAGGGCGA
GGGCAAGGGCAAGCCCTACGAGGGCACCCAGACCGCCAACCTGACCGTGAAGGAGGGCGCCCCCCTGCCC
TTCAGCTACGACATCCTGACCACCGCCGTGCACTACGGCAACCGGGTGTTCACCAAGTACCCCGAGGACA
TCCCCGACTACTTCAAGCAGAGCTTCCCCGAGGGCTACAGCTGGGAGCGCACCATGACCTTCGAGGACAA
GGGCATCTGCACCATCCGCAGCGACATCAGCCTGGAGGGCGACTGCTTCTTCCAGAACGTGCGCTTCAAG
GGCACCAACTTCCCCCCCAACGGCCCCGTGATGCAGAAGAAAACCCTGAAGTGGGAGCCCAGCACCGAGA
AGCTGCACGTGCGCGACGGCCTGCTGGTGGGCAACATCAACATGGCCCTGCTGCTGGAGGGCGGCGGCCA
CTACCTGTGCGACTTCAAGACCACCTACAAGGCCAAGAAGGTGGTGCAGCTGCCCGACGCCCACTTCGTG
GACCACCGCATCGAGATCCTGGGCAACGACAGCGACTACAACAAGGTGAAGCTGTACGAGCACGCCGTGG
CCCGCTACAGCCCCCTGCCCAGCCAGGTGTGGTAATCTAGATCATAATCAGCCATACCACATTTGTAGAG
GTTTTACTTGCTTTAAAAAACCTCCCACACCTCCCCCTGAACCTGAAACATAAAATGAATGCAATTGTTG
TTGTTAACTTGTTTATTGCAGCTTATAATGGTTACAAATAAAGCAATAGCATCACAAATTTCACAAATAA
AGCATTTTTTTCACTGCATTCTAGTTGTGGTTTGTCCAAACTCATCAATGTATCTTAAGGCGTAAATTGT
AAGCGTTAATATTTTGTTAAAATTCGCGTTAAATTTTTGTTAAATCAGCTCATTTTTTAACCAATAGGCC
GAAATCGGCGGATCCTGCGGCCGCAAGGGAAAATAGAATGAAGTGATCTCCAAAAAATAAGTACTTTTTG
ACTGTAAATAAAATTGTAAGGAGTAAAAAGTACTTTTTTTTCTAAAAAAATGTAATTAAGTAAAAGTAAA
AGTATTGATTTTTAATTGTACTCAAGTAAAGTAAAAATCCCCAAAAATAATACTTAAGTACAGTAATCAA
GTAAAATTACTCAAGTACTTTACACCTCTGGTTCTTGACCCCCTACCTTCAGCAAGCCCAGCAGATCCAC
TAGATCTTTTGTTCCCTTTAGTGAGGGTTAATTGCGCGCTTGGCGTAATCATGGTCATAGCTGTTTCCTG
TGTGAAATTGTTATCCGCTCACAATTCCACACAACATACGAGCCGGAAGCATAAAGTGTAAAGCCTGGGG
TGCCTAATGAGTGAGCTAACTCACATTAATTGCGTTGCGCTCACTGCCCGCTTTCCAGTCGGGAAACCTG
TCGTGCCAGCTGCATTAATGAATCGGCCAACGCGCGGGGAGAGGCGGTTTGCGTATTGGGCGCTCTTCCG
CTTCCTCGCTCACTGACTCGCTGCGCTCGGTCGTTCGGCTGCGGCGAGCGGTATCAGCTCACTCAAAGGC
GGTAATACGGTTATCCACAGAATCAGGGGATAACGCAGGAAAGAACATGTGAGCAAAAGGCCAGCAAAAG
GCCAGGAACCGTAAAAAGGCCGCGTTGCTGGCGTTTTTCCATAGGCTCCGCCCCCCTGACGAGCATCACA
AAAATCGACGCTCAAGTCAGAGGTGGCGAAACCCGACAGGACTATAAAGATACCAGGCGTTTCCCCCTGG
AAGCTCCCTCGTGCGCTCTCCTGTTCCGACCCTGCCGCTTACCGGATACCTGTCCGCCTTTCTCCCTTCG
GGAAGCGTGGCGCTTTCTCATAGCTCACGCTGTAGGTATCTCAGTTCGGTGTAGGTCGTTCGCTCCAAGC
TGGGCTGTGTGCACGAACCCCCCGTTCAGCCCGACCGCTGCGCCTTATCCGGTAACTATCGTCTTGAGTC
CAACCCGGTAAGACACGACTTATCGCCACTGGCAGCAGCCACTGGTAACAGGATTAGCAGAGCGAGGTAT
GTAGGCGGTGCTACAGAGTTCTTGAAGTGGTGGCCTAACTACGGCTACACTAGAAGAACAGTATTTGGTA
TCTGCGCTCTGCTGAAGCCAGTTACCTTCGGAAAAAGAGTTGGTAGCTCTTGATCCGGCAAACAAACCAC
CGCTGGTAGCGGTGGTTTTTTTGTTTGCAAGCAGCAGATTACGCGCAGAAAAAAAGGATCTCAAGAAGAT
CCTTTGATCTTTTCTACGGGGTCTGACGCTCAGTGGAACGAAAACTCACGTTAAGGGATTTTGGTCATGA
GATTATCAAAAAGGATCTTCACCTAGATCCTTTTAAATTAAAAATGAAGTTTTAAATCAATCTAAAGTAT
ATATGAGTAAACTTGGTCTGACAGTTACCAATGCTTAATCAGTGAGGCACCTATCTCAGCGATCTGTCTA
TTTCGTTCATCCATAGTTGCCTGACTCCCCGTCGTGTAGATAACTACGATACGGGAGGGCTTACCATCTG
GCCCCAGTGCTGCAATGATACCGCGAGACCCACGCTCACCGGCTCCAGATTTATCAGCAATAAACCAGCC
AGCCGGAAGGGCCGAGCGCAGAAGTGGTCCTGCAACTTTATCCGCCTCCATCCAGTCTATTAATTGTTGC
CGGGAAGCTAGAGTAAGTAGTTCGCCAGTTAATAGTTTGCGCAACGTTGTTGCCATTGCTACAGGCATCG
TGGTGTCACGCTCGTCGTTTGGTATGGCTTCATTCAGCTCCGGTTCCCAACGATCAAGGCGAGTTACATG
ATCCCCCATGTTGTGCAAAAAAGCGGTTAGCTCCTTCGGTCCTCCGATCGTTGTCAGAAGTAAGTTGGCC
GCAGTGTTATCACTCATGGTTATGGCAGCACTGCATAATTCTCTTACTGTCATGCCATCCGTAAGATGCT
TTTCTGTGACTGGTGAGTACTCAACCAAGTCATTCTGAGAATAGTGTATGCGGCGACCGAGTTGCTCTTG
CCCGGCGTCAATACGGGATAATACCGCGCCACATAGCAGAACTTTAAAAGTGCTCATCATTGGAAAACGT
TCTTCGGGGCGAAAACTCTCAAGGATCTTACCGCTGTTGAGATCCAGTTCGATGTAACCCACTCGTGCAC
CCAACTGATCTTCAGCATCTTTTACTTTCACCAGCGTTTCTGGGTGAGCAAAAACAGGAAGGCAAAATGC
CGCAAAAAAGGGAATAAGGGCGACACGGAAATGTTGAATACTCATACTCTTCCTTTTTCAATATTATTGA
AGCATTTATCAGGGTTATTGTCTCATGAGCGGATACATATTTGAATGTATTTAGAAAAATAAACAAATAG
GGGTTCCGCGCACATTTCCCCGAAAAGTGCCACCTAAATTGTAAGCGTTAATATTTTGTTAAAATTCGCG
TTAAATTTTTGTTAAATCAGCTCATTTTTTAACCAATAGGCCGAAATCGGCAAAATCCCTTATAAATCAA
AAGAATAGACCGAGATAGGGT
[37 nt withheld, positions 4012-4048]
AAAGAACGTGGACTCCAACGTCAAAGG
[49 nt withheld, positions 4076-4124]
T
[91 nt withheld, positions 4126-4216]
CACAATGACGGCTACTACATGGTGCCATTCCTTCCTCTTTATAGGAATGGAGACTACCTCCTGTCCAACA
ATGCTCTTGGATACGAGTACGCCTACCTGTTGGACCCAGGTCATTGCACAACACCAGAAATGCCCTCTGA
TCTGCAAAAGACGTGAATATCTGTTCAGACACCCATATCCACTCTGTTCCACACAGGTCAGAGGTTTGTC
CAGGAGTTCTTGACAGAGGTGTAAAAAGTACTCAAAAATTTTACTCAAGTGAAAGTACAAGTACTTAGGG
AAAATTTTACTCAATTAAAAGTAAAAGTATCTGGCTAGAATCTTACTTGAGTAAAAGTAAAAAAGTACTC
CATTAAAATTGTACTTGAGTATTAAGGAAGTAAAAGGCTAGCAAGATCTGCTCGAGATACATTTGATTAG
AAGAGTTTGACTTGGGTTGATTATAGCAAATAGTGGAACACAAACAGATTTTGAAATATTCTTGCAAATT
TATTTATTAAATCCATTCAAATATTGTCATTTTTTGTACTGTGTAATTTATATTGATTTGCTCATACAAT
ATTTACATTTCGCTTAAACAATACACTATTATTTATATTTAAAAATAGCTATATATAAATCAAATGTATA
GCTCTTTTTTACACAATTAATCAAAGCTAAAATATTTGTCACACAAATACAGTAAGCCACTTCACAATGA
TATCTTCAAAATCTGTGCTTGACTGAATCATTTCATTTATTGTTTTGTAATTCACATTATACCTTACGTT
CTCCAGGCACAGTTTGAATTGTTGATAAATGAAGATAATACATCTGATTTAATTAGTCTCCTTTGTTTAT
AATAACTTTAATCTAATTTGATAGTAATAATTCCAGCAATACATCCATTACAATAAAAATCGCTTTTTTA
TTTTGCACATTAGTTTGCCGGTATTTGTTTAAAGTTTCACCATACTTTTAAATCATGTGCTATTTGAAAA
GGGCTGTTATGACTGGAATTAAATGTTTTTTTTTATATCAGTGTTTTAGATTGAAGTACAATATTTATAG
GTAAAATTCACCAGCATATGCTTAAAGATAGCCATGCTCCAGGTCCTTGTGTCCTTCTAAGGTCTGTTTG
TGGTTTAAGCTGTTTGTTGACACACGCTTGTCATCTCCATTTTTCTGTGAAGTTATTGTCAGTTTATTGC
ACACTGGGTTGCATTAAGCTGCAGTTTTTTCACAACAGTTTTCCACATTGTAACAGTCAGTCTCCAAATT
ATTCCATCAGTCCTCAAATTTAGTCATTTGAGGCCATGAAAACACTTAAAACTACATGAAGGTAGTTTGG
CATTAGGTTTTAGACTTGTTCTTGTTTGGCATATTGCAACCTGTGTAAAAATGATTTGATTTTTANTTTT
TTTTTTTTTTTTTTCAGAAAGAAACGGTCCAAAAAGAGTTATGTGAACATTTATCCATGTGTTTAATGTT
TTTTAAATTAAAAAAAAACATTTTTATTAAACCACTTGTGACTAAACCTTTTTTAGTTATTCTATTTTGT
GACGAGTCTGAATGGCCAAAGTACTCTTGAATCCAAAATCTTTATAGTAAAATGTTTAATCTTACTTGCA
GTGTTGGGTATAATTTGTAACAAAGTTGAATTCCATATCTGCTGAGTGAAAAAGTAAAGTAAGAGATTGC
TGTAAATATTTAGGTTATTTATTTATTAATACAATATAGAAAGTAACAAAACACAATGTAAAAAATCAAT
AAAGAAAGTAAATATTAAAAGTAATGATAAACTAATGATGTAAACAATATTAGCAACAAAGTTTGTACAA
TTCAGGGAGGGTAAAGAATTTCACCTAATAGTCAAACTCTGTATTAAATAATATAAAATCTTTGTTCTTA
GTCTGAAGAGGAGACTGTGAGAGAAAGCTTACTGGTTGTTAAATTAGAAAATTTGTAACTTGCAGATTAA
AATGATTTAAATAATTTTATAAAGGCCATGTTTGAAACAAATGTAAAAACATAATAAATGTTAAGAATTT
CAGATATTGAGATTTTACAATTTAAAAAAAGCAATAAAGTAATAGCAGAGACCTACACTCTTAAAGTAAA
TTACCCAACTCTGCTTACTAGTAACTTTTGGAATAGTTACTAGTATCCATTGAACAAATACTAGAATCTA
ATTAAATTGTGTGAGTGTCCAATGAAAAGATTCTTGTATTTAAAACAGTACCAGTATCTATATATGTACA
AAATTTAGTGCTAGCAAAATGCAAATAAATACTACTGCATATAATGGATTGCATTGTAAATCGACTCGCC
ATAATACATTTATTTCCTATTTTTACTTTTAACAAAAAATAAGTTCACTGAGTATTTCATGTCATTAAAT
CGCATTAAACCTCTTGCATGCTTTATGTACACTAGTGCAGTTCGCTAAATGACCACCGGTGTCACTAATA
ACACGATCGTTTCTGAATTCTGCATTAAACGCCATTTATACGTTGCTCTTATTAGTAAACAATTTCTCCA
TCATGAGCTCGACCAGTATTGCATATTTCATCCTCTTAAATCCAGAGTTGTTTCTTTTAATCACTTTCTC
TTCATGATAAAAGCAGTTTTTGGTTTTCAGAAGTTTACAACAAACCCAGTCAGTTATTGCCTCAGCAAAC
ACTGGAGCAACTGCACACTTGTGAAAAGCTTCTTGCGAAACACAAACCTTTCTCTGGACTTATAAATAAA
GGCATTCAGCAGCTCCACCATACACCTCCACTGGTCTTGATAAAGCAGATATCAGCAGTGATACAGGTAC
CGCCACCATGGATGAGGAAATCGCTGCCCTGGTCGTTGACAACGGCTCCGGTATGTGCAAAGCCGGTTTT
GCTGGAGATGATGCCCCTCGTGCTGTTTTCCCCTCCATTGTTGGACGACCCAGACATCAGGTACATTTAA
TAAACCATCCTAATAACATGTTAATCATATTGAACCACATTAAACTCTCATTTGTGCATTTTACATCTTT
TAAAACCGATTTATATTCGTTTTTAGATAATGAAGTTTATTAAAGTGTTAATTCACAGCTTTATTGCTTG
TTTTGAGAATCTGCTTGCATAAGTGATTTTTAAACTTGATCTGATTTTCGTTTGTTTCGAAGTTCTTCAG
CTTTGAAAGTCAGATCTTCAATTCACAGCCATGCCATAGTTTTAGGATACAGTATAAGTAGACGAATTGG
GATGCATCGTAGATTTTATGCTGTGTTTGTTATGGTTTTTCAGTGGTAGAGATTTTCAGAGTATTATTAG
GGTTATAGTCAGTGTCAGGTTTATTTATCGTCAGCGTGATGGGCAAAAAACAGCTGGCAGTACGGGCTGG
AGGCAGCAGAGGCTTTTACTTCGGACCCATCAGTTTTCTTGATTGTTTGTTAGCTGAACCGTAAAACTGC
AAATATGTTTTGCGCCTCAGTGTTTGAGCTGCCATTCCTATTTACGTATGCAGTCGCCTTGCTTTCGCAT
CGCCTTTATATGATTGAAATTCATTTCCAGATTTAGAATGATTTGTTTTCGTCTTTTATAACGAAAGACT
GAAAGTGGATGGATGACTTGTGAACTTGTTTTTCTCCAGGAAGAGACCTGCCTGCTGACACAAACCCGTA
GATCCGAACTTGTGGTGACTGTCCACACAAGCTTGTATCTATAGGTATCTGTCTGTGTGGCCTTCACACC
TACTGATCAGGGCCTCGTTTCAAACTGTCCTGTGCTATTCTGTATAGGTTTTTCAAAGCAAGAAAGAGTC
TTGTCAGTATTAACATCTTTCTTCTGAGATTAATGGAGGGTTGACCGTGTTC
